>Addgene plasmid #230366 | AiP12928 - pAAV-AiE0078m_3xC3-minBG-SYFP2-WPRE3-BGHpA (Alias: CN2928) | addgene full sequence | sequence record 461909 | Addgene NGS Result
CCTGCAGGCAGCTGCGCGCTCGCTCGCTCACTGAGGCCGCCCGGGCGTCGGGCGACCTTTGGTCGCCCGG
CCTCAGTGAGCGAGCGAGCGCGCAGAGAGGGAGTGGCCAACTCCATCACTAGGGGTTCCTGCGGCCGCAC
GCGTCTTTATTTTCATTCTTTTTCCATTTTCCTAAGTGGCTATTTACCAAGACAAAGATAACAAATCTGC
TAGGAAAAGGAGTGGGCAGTGCTACAAAATGTTTTTTTTTTTTTAAAGAAAGTCCTATCTTATAATAGAT
CTTCACCACGATGCCTCATGATGTATGCTCAAATCAGTTTTAATTGAACTGTGTGTAGTATGCTCCTGTC
TTTATTTTCATTCTTTTTCCATTTTCCTAAGTGGCTATTTACCAAGACAAAGATAACAAATCTGCTAGGA
AAAGGAGTGGGCAGTGCTACAAAATGTTTTTTTTTTTTTAAAGAAAGTCCTATCTTATAATAGATCTTCA
CCACGATGCCTCATGATGTATGCTCAAATCAGTTTTAATTGAACTGTGTGTAGTATGCTCCTGTCTTTAT
TTTCATTCTTTTTCCATTTTCCTAAGTGGCTATTTACCAAGACAAAGATAACAAATCTGCTAGGAAAAGG
AGTGGGCAGTGCTACAAAATGTTTTTTTTTTTTTAAAGAAAGTCCTATCTTATAATAGATCTTCACCACG
ATGCCTCATGATGTATGCTCAAATCAGTTTTAATTGAACTGTGTGTAGTATGCTCCTGTGAGCTCGGGCT
GGGCATAAAAGTCAGGGCAGAGCCATCTATTGCTTACATTTGCTTCTGGGATCCAGATCTTTCGAAGCTA
GCGCTACCGGTCGCCACCATGGTGAGCAAGGGCGAGGAGCTGTTCACCGGGGTGGTGCCCATCCTGGTCG
AGCTGGACGGCGACGTAAACGGCCACAAGTTCAGCGTGTCCGGCGAGGGCGAGGGCGATGCCACCTACGG
CAAGCTGACCCTGAAGCTGATCTGCACCACCGGCAAGCTGCCCGTGCCCTGGCCCACCCTCGTGACCACC
CTGGGCTACGGCGTGCAGTGCTTCGCCCGCTACCCCGACCACATGAAGCAGCACGACTTCTTCAAGTCCG
CCATGCCCGAAGGCTACGTCCAGGAGCGCACCATCTTCTTCAAGGACGACGGCAACTACAAGACCCGCGC
CGAGGTGAAGTTCGAGGGCGACACCCTGGTGAACCGCATCGAGCTGAAGGGCATCGACTTCAAGGAGGAC
GGCAACATCCTGGGGCACAAGCTGGAGTACAACTACAACAGCCACAACGTCTATATCACCGCCGACAAGC
AGAAGAACGGCATCAAGGCCAACTTCAAGATCCGCCACAACATCGAGGACGGCGGCGTGCAGCTCGCCGA
CCACTACCAGCAGAACACCCCCATCGGCGACGGCCCCGTGCTGCTGCCCGACAACCACTACCTGAGCTAC
CAGTCCAAGCTGAGCAAAGACCCCAACGAGAAGCGCGATCACATGGTCCTGCTGGAGTTCGTGACCGCCG
CCGGGATCACTCTCGGCATGGACGAGCTGTACAAGTAAGTCGACGGCGCGCCGCGGCCGCGAATTCGATA
TCATAATCAACCTCTGGATTACAAAATTTGTGAAAGATTGACTGGTATTCTTAACTATGTTGCTCCTTTT
ACGCTATGTGGATACGCTGCTTTAATGCCTTTGTATCATGCTATTGCTTCCCGTATGGCTTTCATTTTCT
CCTCCTTGTATAAATCCTGGTTAGTTCTTGCCACGGCGGAACTCATCGCCGCCTGCCTTGCCCGCTGCTG
GACAGGGGCTCGGCTGTTGGGCACTGACAATTCCGTGGCTCGAGAGATCTTCGACTGTGCCTTCTAGTTG
CCAGCCATCTGTTGTTTGCCCCTCCCCCGTGCCTTCCTTGACCCTGGAAGGTGCCACTCCCACTGTCCTT
TCCTAATAAAATGAGGAAATTGCATCGCATTGTCTGAGTAGGTGTCATTCTATTCTGGGGGGTGGGGTGG
GGCAGGACAGCAAGGGGGAGGATTGGGAAGACAATAGCAGGCATGAGATCTCACGTGCGGACCGAGCGGC
CGCAGGAACCCCTAGTGATGGAGTTGGCCACTCCCTCTCTGCGCGCTCGCTCGCTCACTGAGGCCGGGCG
ACCAAAGGTCGCCCGACGCCCGGGCTTTGCCCGGGCGGCCTCAGTGAGCGAGCGAGCGCGCAGCTGCCTG
CAGGGGCGCCTGATGCGGTATTTTCTCCTTACGCATCTGTGCGGTATTTCACACCGCATA
[95 nt withheld, positions 2301-2395]
T
[46 nt withheld, positions 2397-2442]
C
[141 nt withheld, positions 2444-2584]
CCTTTGACGTTGGAGTCCACGTTCTTT
[37 nt withheld, positions 2612-2648]
ACTCTATCTCGGGCTATTCTTTTGATTTATAAGGGATTTTGCCGATTTCGGTCTATTGGTTAAAAAATGA
GCTGATTTAACAAAAATTTAACGCGAATTTTAACAAAATATTAACGTTTACAATTTTATGGTGCACTCTC
AGTACAATCTGCTCTGATGCCGCATAGTTAAGCCAGCCCCGACACCCGCCAACACCCGCTGACGCGCCCT
GACGGGCTTGTCTGCTCCCGGCATCCGCTTACAGACAAGCTGTGACCGTCTCCGGGAGCTGCATGTGTCA
GAGGTTTTCACCGTCATCACCGAAACGCGCGAGACGAAAGGGCCTCGTGATACGCCTATTTTTATAGGTT
AATGTCATGATAATAATGGTTTCTTAGACGTCAGGTGGCACTTTTCGGGGAAATGTGCGCGGAACCCCTA
TTTGTTTATTTTTCTAAATACATTCAAATATGTATCCGCTCATGAGACAATAACCCTGATAAATGCTTCA
ATAATATTGAAAAAGGAAGAGTATGAGTATTCAACATTTCCGTGTCGCCCTTATTCCCTTTTTTGCGGCA
TTTTGCCTTCCTGTTTTTGCTCACCCAGAAACGCTGGTGAAAGTAAAAGATGCTGAAGATCAGTTGGGTG
CACGAGTGGGTTACATCGAACTGGATCTCAACAGCGGTAAGATCCTTGAGAGTTTTCGCCCCGAAGAACG
TTTTCCAATGATGAGCACTTTTAAAGTTCTGCTATGTGGCGCGGTATTATCCCGTATTGACGCCGGGCAA
GAGCAACTCGGTCGCCGCATACACTATTCTCAGAATGACTTGGTTGAGTACTCACCAGTCACAGAAAAGC
ATCTTACGGATGGCATGACAGTAAGAGAATTATGCAGTGCTGCCATAACCATGAGTGATAACACTGCGGC
CAACTTACTTCTGACAACGATCGGAGGACCGAAGGAGCTAACCGCTTTTTTGCACAACATGGGGGATCAT
GTAACTCGCCTTGATCGTTGGGAACCGGAGCTGAATGAAGCCATACCAAACGACGAGCGTGACACCACGA
TGCCTGTAGCAATGGCAACAACGTTGCGCAAACTATTAACTGGCGAACTACTTACTCTAGCTTCCCGGCA
ACAATTAATAGACTGGATGGAGGCGGATAAAGTTGCAGGACCACTTCTGCGCTCGGCCCTTCCGGCTGGC
TGGTTTATTGCTGATAAATCTGGAGCCGGTGAGCGTGGGTCTCGCGGTATCATTGCAGCACTGGGGCCAG
ATGGTAAGCCCTCCCGTATCGTAGTTATCTACACGACGGGGAGTCAGGCAACTATGGATGAACGAAATAG
ACAGATCGCTGAGATAGGTGCCTCACTGATTAAGCATTGGTAACTGTCAGACCAAGTTTACTCATATATA
CTTTAGATTGATTTAAAACTTCATTTTTAATTTAAAAGGATCTAGGTGAAGATCCTTTTTGATAATCTCA
TGACCAAAATCCCTTAACGTGAGTTTTCGTTCCACTGAGCGTCAGACCCCGTAGAAAAGATCAAAGGATC
TTCTTGAGATCCTTTTTTTCTGCGCGTAATCTGCTGCTTGCAAACAAAAAAACCACCGCTACCAGCGGTG
GTTTGTTTGCCGGATCAAGAGCTACCAACTCTTTTTCCGAAGGTAACTGGCTTCAGCAGAGCGCAGATAC
CAAATACTGTTCTTCTAGTGTAGCCGTAGTTAGGCCACCACTTCAAGAACTCTGTAGCACCGCCTACATA
CCTCGCTCTGCTAATCCTGTTACCAGTGGCTGCTGCCAGTGGCGATAAGTCGTGTCTTACCGGGTTGGAC
TCAAGACGATAGTTACCGGATAAGGCGCAGCGGTCGGGCTGAACGGGGGGTTCGTGCACACAGCCCAGCT
TGGAGCGAACGACCTACACCGAACTGAGATACCTACAGCGTGAGCTATGAGAAAGCGCCACGCTTCCCGA
AGGGAGAAAGGCGGACAGGTATCCGGTAAGCGGCAGGGTCGGAACAGGAGAGCGCACGAGGGAGCTTCCA
GGGGGAAACGCCTGGTATCTTTATAGTCCTGTCGGGTTTCGCCACCTCTGACTTGAGCGTCGATTTTTGT
GATGCTCGTCAGGGGGGCGGAGCCTATGGAAAAACGCCAGCAACGCGGCCTTTTTACGGTTCCTGGCCTT
TTGCTGGCCTTTTGCTCACATGT
Features (pLannotate 1.2.2; 14 found; start..end, strand, type, name):
     12..39      +  repeat_region  AAV2 ITR (fragment): inverted terminal repeat of adeno-associated virus serotype 2 inverted
     68..95      +  repeat_region  AAV2 ITR (fragment): inverted terminal repeat of adeno-associated virus serotype 2 inverted
    859..1575    +  CDS            SYFP2: SYFP2 is a basic (constitutively fluorescent) yellow fluorescent protein published in 2006, derived from Aequorea victoria. It is reported to be a very rapidly-maturing monomer with moderate acid sensitivity.
   1615..1772    +  misc_feature   WPRE (fragment): woodchuck hepatitis virus posttranscriptional regulatory element
   1778..1858    +  misc_feature   WPRE (fragment): woodchuck hepatitis virus posttranscriptional regulatory element
   1875..1986    +  polyA_signal   bGH poly(A) signal: bovine growth hormone polyadenylation signal
   2104..2244    +  repeat_region  AAV2 ITR: inverted terminal repeat of adeno-associated virus serotype 2 inverted
   2249..2300    -  misc_feature   bom (fragment): basis of mobility region from pBR322
   2319..2774    +  rep_origin     f1 ori (sequence partly withheld): f1 bacteriophage origin of replication; arrow indicates direction of (+) strand synthesis
   2775..2824    -  misc_feature   bom (fragment): basis of mobility region from pBR322
   2926..2961    -  CDS            rop (fragment): Rop protein, which maintains plasmids at low copy number; rop
   3056..3160    +  promoter       AmpR promoter: bla
   3161..4021    +  CDS            AmpR: β-lactamase; bla; confers resistance to ampicillin, carbenicillin, and related antibiotics
   4192..4780    +  rep_origin     ori: high-copy-number ColE1/pMB1/pBR322/pUC origin of replication
