[The description below was written by a language model from this plasmid's Addgene catalogue record and pLannotate feature annotations shown in this document.]
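Description:
AiP12928 - pAAV-AiE0078m_3xC3-minBG-SYFP2-WPRE3-BGHpA (alias CN2928) is a 4,841 nt AAV transfer plasmid built on a pAAV2 backbone and used to produce recombinant adeno-associated virus for enhancer-driven reporter expression in the brain. It is maintained in bacteria through a high-copy ColE1/pUC-type origin and selected with ampicillin via the β-lactamase gene and its own promoter. The backbone also carries an f1 phage origin and small remnants of the pBR322 bom and rop regions. A recombination-deficient strain is listed for growth, which is usual for plasmids containing repeat-prone ITRs.

The expression cassette lies between AAV2 inverted terminal repeats, which provide the signals for replication and packaging of the intervening DNA into AAV capsids. The downstream ITR is annotated in full, whereas the upstream one is detected only as two short fragments. According to the name and catalogue fields, the AiE0078m_3xC3 enhancer is placed ahead of the minBG minimal promoter, so that transcription depends on enhancer activity. The name suggests a triplicated core of the enhancer, though the record does not define this. Neither the enhancer nor minBG is annotated in the feature table, but both presumably occupy the unannotated stretch upstream of the coding sequence. They drive SYFP2, a rapidly maturing monomeric yellow fluorescent protein derived from Aequorea victoria. This is followed by WPRE3, a shortened woodchuck posttranscriptional regulatory element (detected as two WPRE fragments) that boosts transcript expression, and the bovine growth hormone polyadenylation signal.

The construct is intended to label specific brain cell populations after AAV delivery. The record does not say which cell types the enhancer targets.
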