Addgene plasmid #230366: AiP12928 - pAAV-AiE0078m_3xC3-minBG-SYFP2-WPRE3-BGHpA (Alias: CN2928)
Purpose: AiE0078m_3xC3 is an enhancer sequence, designed to drive AAV-mediated transgene expression in specific populations of brain cells
Depositing lab: Allen Institute for Brain Science & Jonathan Ting. Depositing organization: Allen Institute. Publication: A suite of enhancer AAVs and transgenic mouse lines for genetic access to cortical cell types. Ben-Simon Y, Hooper M, Narayan S, Daigle TL, Dwivedi D, Way SW, Oster A, Stafford DA, Mich JK, Taormina MJ, Martinez RA, Opitz-Araya X, Roth JR, Alexander JR, Allen S, Amster A, Arbuckle J, Ayala A, Baker PM, Bakken TE, Barcelli T, Barta S, Bendrick J, Bertagnolli D, Bielstein C, Bishwakarma P, Bowlus J, Boyer G, Brouner K, Casian B, Casper T, Chakka AB, Chakrabarty R, Chance RK, Chavan S, Clark M, Colbert K, Collman F, Daniel S, Departee M, DiValentin P, Donadio N, Dotson N, Egdorf T, Fliss T, Gabitto M, Garcia J, Gary A, Gasperini M, Gloe J, Goldy J, Gore BB, Graybuck L, Greisman N, Haeseleer F, Halterman C, Haradon Z, Hastings SD, Helback O, Ho W, Hockemeyer D, Huang C, Huff S, Hunker A, Johansen N, Jones D, Juneau Z, Kalmbach B, Kannan M, Khem S, Kussick E, Kutsal R, Larsen R, Lee C, Lee AY, Leibly M, Lenz GH, Li S, Liang E, Lusk N, Madigan Z, Malloy J, Malone J, McCue R, Melchor J, Mollenkopf T, Moosman S, Morin E, Newman D, Ng L, Ngo K, Omstead V, Otto S, Oyama A, Pena N, Pham T, Phillips E, Pom CA, Potekhina L, Ransford S, Ray PL, Rette D, Reynoldson C, Rimorin C, Rocha D, Ruiz A, Sanchez REA, Sawyer L, Sedeno-Cortes A, Sevigny JP, Shapovalova N, Shepard N, Shulga L, Sigler AR, Siverts L, Soliman S, Somasundaram S, Staats B, Stewart K, Szelenyi E, Tieu M, Trader C, Tran A, van Velthoven CTJ, Walker M, Wang Y, Weed N, Wirthlin M, Wood T, Wynalda B, Yao Z, Zhou T, Ariza J, Dee N, Reding M, Ronellenfitch K, Mufti S, Sunkin SM, Smith KA, Esposito L, Waters J, Thyagarajan B, Yao S, Lein ES, Zeng H, Levi BP, Ngai J, Ting JT, Tasic B. Cell. 2025 May 16:S0092-8674(25)00513-6. doi: 10.1016/j.cell.2025.05.002. PubMed 40403729.
Backbone
  Vector backbone: pAAV2
  Vector type: AAV
Growth in bacteria
  Bacterial resistance: Ampicillin, 100 μg/mL
  Growth temperature: 37°C
  Growth strain: NEB Stable
  Copy number: High Copy
Gene/Insert
  Gene/Insert name: SYFP2
  Species: Synthetic
  Promoter: minBG
  Cloning method: Gibson Cloning
Terms and licenses: Academic/Nonprofit Terms; Industry Terms: Not Available to Industry
How to cite: AiP12928 - pAAV-AiE0078m_3xC3-minBG-SYFP2-WPRE3-BGHpA (Alias: CN2928) was a gift from Allen Institute for Brain Science & Jonathan Ting (Addgene plasmid # 230366 ; http://n2t.net/addgene:230366 ; RRID:Addgene_230366)
